Addgene plasmid #139739: P525
Purpose: Individual component of Caffeic Acid biosynthesis pathway, hpaB
Depositing lab: Daniel Voytas. Depositing organization: University of Minnesota. Publication: Building customizable auto-luminescent luciferase-based reporters in plants. Khakhar A, Starker CG, Chamness JC, Lee N, Stokke S, Wang C, Swanson R, Rizvi F, Imaizumi T, Voytas DF. Elife. 2020 Mar 25;9. pii: 52786. doi: 10.7554/eLife.52786. PubMed 32209230.
Backbone
  Vector backbone: pMOD_A
  Vector type: Plant Expression
Growth in bacteria
  Bacterial resistance: Ampicillin, 100 μg/mL
  Growth temperature: 37°C
  Growth strain: DH5alpha
  Copy number: High Copy
Gene/Insert
  Gene/Insert name: hpaB
  Species: E. coli
  Promoter: 35S
  Cloning method: Restriction Enzyme; 5′ cloning site BsaI (destroyed during cloning); 3′ cloning site BsaI (destroyed during cloning)
Resource information
  A portion of this plasmid was derived from a plasmid made by: synthesized
Terms and licenses: Academic/Nonprofit Terms; Industry Terms: Not Available to Industry
How to cite: P525 was a gift from Daniel Voytas (Addgene plasmid # 139739 ; http://n2t.net/addgene:139739 ; RRID:Addgene_139739)
