[The description below was written by a language model from this plasmid's Addgene catalogue record and pLannotate feature annotations shown in this document.]
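Description:
P525 is a small (about 4.4 kb) plant expression module built in the pMOD_A backbone, carrying the Escherichia coli hpaB gene as one individual component of a caffeic acid biosynthesis pathway. It is maintained in E. coli as a high-copy plasmid through a ColE1/pUC-type origin of replication and is selected with ampicillin via the β-lactamase (AmpR) gene and its native promoter. The annotated sequence shows no T-DNA borders, plant selectable marker or plant replication elements, so the plasmid appears to be a bacterial cloning and assembly module rather than a stand-alone binary vector. The insert was synthesized and introduced through BsaI sites that were destroyed during cloning.

The payload is a single plant expression cassette. The strong constitutive cauliflower mosaic virus 35S promoter (within which the minimal 35S core is separately annotated) drives transcription. It is followed by the tobacco mosaic virus Ω leader, a 5′ translational enhancer, then the hpaB coding sequence, and the cassette is closed by the transcription terminator of octopine-type Ti plasmid gene 7. HpaB is the oxygenase component of 4-hydroxyphenylacetate 3-hydroxylase. It uses reduced flavin supplied by HpaC or another flavin reductase to hydroxylate 4-hydroxyphenylacetic acid and other phenol derivatives, which is the kind of ring hydroxylation needed to make caffeic acid. No epitope tags or reporters are annotated. The associated work concerns customizable auto-luminescent luciferase-based reporters in plants, and this plasmid supplies the hpaB step of the caffeic acid pathway within that toolkit, presumably alongside the other pathway components, although the record does not describe the downstream assembly.
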