Features (pLannotate 1.2.2; 8 found; start..end, strand, type, name):
     80..668     +  rep_origin     ori: high-copy-number ColE1/pMB1/pBR322/pUC origin of replication
    964..1309    +  promoter       CaMV 35S promoter: strong constitutive promoter from cauliflower mosaic virus
   1261..1307    +  promoter       minimal CaMV 35S promoter: minimal 35S promoter from cauliflower mosaic virus
   1338..1391    +  misc_feature   TMV Ω: translational enhancer from the tobacco mosaic virus 5'-leader sequence (Gallie et al., 1988)
   1400..2959    +  CDS            hpaB: HPAB_ECOLX - Experimental evidence at protein level: Swiss-Prot protein existence level 1. Utilizes FADH(2) supplied by HpaC or by another flavin reductase, to catalyze the hydroxylation of 4-hydroxyphenylacetic acid, leading to the production of 3,4-DHPA. Can also oxidize phenol to catechol, and hydroxylate other phenol derivatives. From Escherichia coli.
   2988..3188    +  terminator     gene 7 terminator: transcription terminator for octopine-type Ti plasmid gene 7
   3267..3367    +  promoter       AmpR promoter: bla
   3368..4228    +  CDS            AmpR: β-lactamase; bla; confers resistance to ampicillin, carbenicillin, and related antibiotics
>Addgene plasmid #139739 | P525 | addgene full sequence | sequence record 292659 | Addgene NGS Result
GCCTTGACGGCAAAATCCCTTAACGTGAGTTTTCGTTCCACTGAGCGTCAGACCCCGTAGAAAAGATCAA
AGGATCTTCTTGAGATCCTTTTTTTCTGCGCGTAATCTGCTGCTTGCAAACAAAAAAACCACCGCTACCA
GCGGTGGTTTGTTTGCCGGATCAAGAGCTACTAACTCTTTTTCCGAAGGTAACTGGCTTCAGCAGAGCGC
AGATACCAAATACTGTTCTTCTAGTGTAGCCGTAGTTAGGCCACCACTTCAAGAACTCTGTAGCACCGCC
TACATACCTCGCTCTGCTAATCCTGTTACCAGTGGCTGCTGCCAGTGGCGATAAGTCGTGTCTTACCGGG
TTGGACTCAAGACGATAGTTACCGGATAAGGCGCAGCGGTCGGGCTGAACGGGGGGTTCGTGCTCACAGC
CCAGCTTGGAGCGAACGACCTACACCGAACTGAGATACCTACAGCGTGAGCTATGAGAAAGCGCCACGCT
TCCCGAAGGGAGAAAGGCGGACAGGTATCCGGTAAGCGGCAGGGTCGGAACAGGAGAGCGCACGAGGGAG
CTTCCAGGGGGAAACGCCTGGTATCTTTATAGTCCTGTCGGGTTTCGCCACCTCTGACTTGAGCGTCGAT
TTTTGTGATGCTCGTCAGGGGGGCGGAGCCTATGGAAAAACGCCAGCAACGCGGCCTTTTTACGGTTCCT
GGCCTTTTGCTGGCCTTTTGCTCACATGTTCTTTCCTGCGTTATCCCCTGATTCTGTGGATAACCGTATT
ACCGCCTTTGAGTGAGCTGATACCGCTCGCCGCAGCCGAACGACCGAGCGCAGCGAGTCAGTGAGCGAGG
AAGCGGAAGAGCGCCCACCTGCTCATGATCGGCGCGCCCTATGGAGGTCAACATGGTGGAGCACGACACT
CTGGTCTACTCCAAAAATGTCAAAGATACAGTCTCAGAAGATCAAAGGGCTATTGAGACTTTTCAACAAA
GGATAATTTCGGGAAACCTCCTCGGATTCCATTGCCCAGCTATCTGTCACTTCATCGAAAGGACAGTAGA
AAAGGAAGGTGGCTCCTACAAATGCCATCATTGCGATAAAGGAAAGGCTATCATTCAAGATCTCTCTGCC
GACAGTGGTCCCAAAGATGGACCCCCACCCACGAGGAGCATCGTGGAAAAAGAAGAGGTTCCAACCACGT
CTACAAAGCAAGTGGATTGATGTGACATCTCCACTGACGTAAGGGATGACGCACAATCCCACTATCCTTC
GCAAGACCCTTCCTCTATATAAGGAAGTTCATTTCATTTGGAGAGGACACGCTCGAGTATAAGAGCTCAT
TTTTACAACAATTACCAACAACAACAAACAACAAACAACATTACAATTACATTTACAATTATCGATACAA
TGAAACCCGAGGACTTCAGGGCCTCAACACAAAGACCCTTTACAGGTGAAGAATACCTTAAGTCTCTCCA
GGACGGACGAGAGATATATATATACGGGGAAAGGGTCAAAGACGTTACAACCCATCCCGCCTTCAGAAAT
GCTGCCGCCTCTGTGGCTCAGCTCTATGATGCCTTGCATAAACCGGAAATGCAAGACTCATTATGTTGGA
ATACGGATACTGGCTCTGGCGGTTACACCCATAAATTCTTTAGAGTCGCAAAGTCAGCTGACGATTTACG
TCAGCAGCGAGATGCAATTGCCGAGTGGTCCAGGTTGTCTTATGGTTGGATGGGGCGTACCCCTGACTAT
AAGGCCGCCTTTGGATGTGCCTTGGGTGCAAACCCAGGGTTTTATGGCCAGTTCGAGCAGAATGCCCGAA
ACTGGTACACCAGGATCCAAGAAACCGGGCTCTACTTCAACCACGCAATCGTTAATCCTCCGATCGACAG
ACACCTCCCTACGGACAAGGTGAAAGATGTTTATATAAAGTTGGAGAAAGAGACAGATGCAGGAATTATC
GTTAGCGGAGCTAAGGTCGTGGCCACTAACTCCGCTCTCACACACTATAATATGATCGGATTTGGATCTG
CTCAAGTCATGGGAGAAAATCCTGACTTTGCTCTTATGTTTGTTGCTCCAATGGATGCTGATGGCGTTAA
ATTGATCTCACGAGCTTCCTACGAAATGGTAGCTGGGGCCACGGGTAGTCCCTACGACTATCCCTTGTCC
TCCCGATTTGATGAAAATGATGCCATCTTGGTCATGGACAATGTCCTTATTCCATGGGAAAACGTTTTGA
TCTACCGAGATTTCGACCGATGTAGGCGATGGACCATGGAGGGCGGCTTCGCCAGAATGTACCCTTTACA
AGCATGCGTCCGTCTTGCCGTTAAACTCGACTTTATAACCGCCTTGTTGAAAAAGTCATTAGAATGCACC
GGCACCCTCGAATTTCGAGGAGTCCAAGCTGACCTGGGGGAGGTTGTGGCATGGCGAAACACATTTTGGG
CCCTCAGTGACTCAATGTGCAGCGAGGCCACTCCGTGGGTAAACGGCGCCTATCTGCCGGACCATGCCGC
ATTGCAAACGTACCGTGTGCTCGCACCTATGGCCTATGCTAAGATAAAGAACATTATAGAACGTAATGTT
ACAAGCGGACTGATCTATCTCCCAAGCTCCGCCAGGGATCTCAACAATCCCCAAATAGACCAATATCTTG
CAAAATACGTAAGGGGATCAAACGGGATGGATCACGTTCAAAGGATTAAAATCTTAAAGCTCATGTGGGA
CGCAATCGGGTCTGAGTTCGGTGGGAGACACGAGCTTTACGAGATTAACTATAGCGGTTCTCAGGATGAG
ATAAGGCTTCAGTGTCTGAGACAGGCACAAAACAGTGGCAATATGGATAAAATGATGGCAATGGTCGATA
GGTGTTTGAGTGAGTACGACCAGGATGGATGGACGGTCCCCCATCTCCACAATAATGATGACATTAATAT
GTTAGATAAATTGCTGAAGTCCGGCTGAGCTTGATCCCCCGTCGACAGCTAGCTATATCATCAATTTATG
TATTACACATAATATCGCACTCAGTCTTTCATCTACGGCAATGTACCAGCTGATATAATCAGTTATTGAA
ATATTTCTGAATTTAAACTTGCATCAATAAATTTATGTTTTTGCTTGGACTATAATACCTGACTTGTTAT
TTTATCAATAAATATTTAAACTATATTTCTTTCAAGATCGCTGTTAGAGCTCGGACGTGGGCAGGTGTGA
TGAAAAGCCTTAGGGTCAGGTGGCACTTTTCGGGGAAATGTGCGATGAACCCCTATTTGTTTATTTTTCT
AAATACATTCAAATATGTATCCGCTAATGAGACAATAACCCTGATAAATGCTTCAATTATATTGAAAAAG
GAAGAGTATGAGTATCCAACATTTCCGTGTCGCCCTTATTCCCTTTTTTGCGGCCTTCTGCCTTCCTGTT
TTTGCTCACCCAGAAACGCTGGTGAAAGTAAAAGATGCTGAAGATCAGTTGGGTGCCCGAGTGGGTTACA
TTGAACTGGATCTCAACAGCGGCAAAATCTTAGAGAGTTTTCGCCCCGAAGAACGCTTCCCAATGATGAG
CACTTTCAAAGTTCTGCTATGTGGCGCGGTGTTATCCCGTATTGATGCTGGGCAAGAGCAACTCGGTCGC
CGCATACACTATTCTCAGAATGACTTGGTTGAGTATTCACCAGTCACAGAAAAGCATCTTACGGATGGCA
TGACAGTAAGAGAATTATGTAGTGCTGCCATAACCATGAGTGATAACACTGCGGCCAACTTACTTCTGAC
AACGATTGGAGGACCGAAGGAGCTAACCGCTTTTTTGCACAACATGGGGGATCATGTAACTCGCCTTGAT
CGTTGGGAACCGGAGCTGAATGAAGCCATACCAAACGACGAGCGTGACACCACGATGCCTGTAGCAATGG
CAACAACTCTCCGCAAACTATTAACTGGCGAACTACTTACTCTTGCTTCACGCCAGCAACTCATTGACTG
GATGGAGGCGGACAAAGTTGCAGGACCACTTCTGCGCTCGGCACTTCCGGCTGGCTGGTTTATTGCTGAT
AAATCTGGAGCCGGTGAGCGTGGCTCTCGCGGTATCATTGCAGCACTGGGGCCAGATGGTAAGCCCTCCC
GTATCGTAGTTATCTACACGACGGGGAGTCAGGCAACTATGGATGAACGAAATAGACAGATCGCTGAGAT
AGGTGCCTCACTGATTAAGCATTGGTAACTGTCAGACGAAGGGAAATAAATAGTAGCCCGCCTGATGTGC
GGGCTTTTTTTTGGTGGTGGTTACCAGTGTCGCTTAGCTACCGTAGGTCCTCTTAGGCGGTCCGATTAGC
GACATAGTCATCAAT
